>Addgene plasmid #36334 | pSMP-G9A_4 | depositor partial sequence | sequence record 45483 | hairpin
TGCTGTTGACAGTGAGCGCGGATGGAGAGGTGTACTGCATTAGTGAAGCCACAGATGTAATGCAGTACAC
CTCTCCATCCTTGCCTACTGCCTCGGA
