>Addgene plasmid #36334 | pSMP-G9A_4 | addgene partial sequence | sequence record 46556 | pSMP-F (5' TACATCGTGACCTGGGAAG 3')
AGCCCTTTGTACACCCTAAGCCTCCGCCTCCTCTTCCTCCATCCGCCCCGTCTCTCCCCCTTGAACCTCC
TCGTTCGACCCCGCCTCGATCCTCCCTTTATCCAGCCCTCACTCCTTCTCTAGGCGCCGGAATTAGATCT
CTCGACTAGGGATAACAGGGTAATTGTTTGAATGAGGCTTCAGTACTTTACAGAATCGTTGCCTGCACAT
CTTGGAAACACTTGCTGGGATTACTTCTTCAGGTTAACCCAACAGAAGGCTCGAGAAGGTATATTGCTGT
TGACAGTGAGCGCGGATGGAGAGGTGTACTGCATTAGTGAAGCCACAGATGTAATGCAGTACACCTCTCC
ATCCTTGCCTACTGCCTCGGAATTCAAGGGGCTACTTTAGGAGCAATTATCTTGTTTACTAAAACTGAAT
ACCTTGCTATCTCTTTGATACATTTTTACAAAGCTGAATTAAAATGGTATAAATTAAATCACTTTTTTCA
ATTGGAAGACTAATGCGTTTAAACACGCGGCGACGCGTTCTACCGGGTAGGGGAGGCGCTTTTCCCAAGG
CAGTCTGGAGCATGCGCTTTAGCAGCCCCGCTGGGCACTTGGCGCTACACAAGTGGCCTCTGGCCTCGCA
CACATTCCACATCCACCGGTAGGCGCCAACCGGCTCCGTTCTTTGGTGGCCCCTTCGCGCCACCTTCTAC
TCCTCCCCTAGTCAGGAAGTTCCCCCCCGCCCCGCAGCTCGCGTCGTGCAGGACGTGACAAATGGAAGTA
GCACGTCTCACTAGTCTCGTGCAGATGGACAGCACCGCTGAGCAATGGAAGCGGGTAGGCCTTTG
