[The description below was written by a language model from this plasmid's Addgene catalogue record.]
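Description:
pSMP-G9A_4 is a retroviral RNAi plasmid built on the pSMP backbone (about 6.7 kb without insert) and designed to knock down human G9A, the histone methyltransferase encoded by EHMT2 (also known as KMT1C or BAT8). It is classed as a mammalian expression, retroviral and RNAi vector. The plasmid is packaged into retroviral particles, which deliver the short hairpin cassette into mammalian target cells, where it integrates stably. Transduced cells are selected with puromycin. In bacteria the plasmid is maintained at high copy under ampicillin selection, and the record specifies a recombination-deficient host strain, as is usual for plasmids carrying repeated retroviral sequences.

The payload is a single shRNA directed against the human EHMT2 transcript, cloned between XhoI and EcoRI sites, both of which remain intact. The "_4" suffix suggests it is one of several hairpins against the same gene, though the record does not say so. No feature table is provided. The promoter driving the hairpin, the hairpin scaffold, the promoter for the puromycin marker, the LTR and packaging elements, and the bacterial origin are therefore not stated and cannot be described in detail.

The associated publication concerns chromatin-modifying enzymes as modulators of reprogramming. This indicates that the construct was used for loss-of-function testing of G9A in human cells during reprogramming. More generally, it suits stable, selectable depletion of G9A/EHMT2 to study the role of this chromatin modifier in gene regulation and cell-fate change.
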