Addgene plasmid #36334: pSMP-G9A_4
Depositing lab: George Daley. Depositing organization: Boston Children's Hospital. Publication: Chromatin-modifying enzymes as modulators of reprogramming. Onder TT, Kara N, Cherry A, Sinha AU, Zhu N, Bernt KM, Cahan P, Marcarci BO, Unternaehrer J, Gupta PB, Lander ES, Armstrong SA, Daley GQ. Nature. 2012 Mar 4;483(7391):598-602. doi: 10.1038/nature10953. PubMed 22388813.
Backbone
  Vector backbone: pSMP
  Backbone manufacturer: Steve Elledge
  Backbone size w/o insert (bp): 6699
  Vector type: Mammalian Expression, Retroviral, RNAi
  Selectable markers: Puromycin
Growth in bacteria
  Bacterial resistance: Ampicillin, 100 μg/mL
  Growth temperature: 30°C
  Growth strain: Stbl3
  Copy number: High Copy
Gene/Insert
  Gene/Insert name: G9A
  gRNA/shRNA sequence: GATGGAGAGGTGTACTGCA
  Species: H. sapiens (human)
  Entrez Gene: EHMT2 (a.k.a. BAT8, C6orf30, G9A, GAT8, KMT1C, NG36)
  Cloning method: Restriction Enzyme; 5′ cloning site XhoI (not destroyed); 3′ cloning site EcoRI (not destroyed)
  Sequencing primers: 5′ pSMP-F
Terms and licenses: Academic/Nonprofit Terms; Industry Terms: Not Available to Industry
How to cite: pSMP-G9A_4 was a gift from George Daley (Addgene plasmid # 36334 ; http://n2t.net/addgene:36334 ; RRID:Addgene_36334)
